>Addgene plasmid #138013 | pTJK642 | addgene full sequence | sequence record 275062 | Addgene NGS Result
TAATGTGAGTTAGCTCACTCATTAGGCACCCCAGGCTTTACACTTTATGCTTCCGGCTCGTATGTTGTGT
GGAATTGTGAGCGGATAACAATTTCACACAGGAAACAGCTATGACCATGATTACGCCAAGCGCGCAATTA
ACCCTCACTAAAGGGAACAAAAGCTGGAGCTGCAAGCTTAATGTAGTCTTATGCAATACTCTTGTAGTCT
TGCAACATGGTAACGATGAGTTAGCAACATGCCTTACAAGGAGAGAAAAAGCACCGTGCATGCCGATTGG
TGGAAGTAAGGTGGTACGATCGTGCCTTATTAGGAAGGCAACAGACGGGTCTGACATGGATTGGACGAAC
CACTGAATTGCCGCATTGCAGAGATATTGTATTTAAGTGCCTAGCTCGATACATAAACGGGTCTCTCTGG
TTAGACCAGATCTGAGCCTGGGAGCTCTCTGGCTAACTAGGGAACCCACTGCTTAAGCCTCAATAAAGCT
TGCCTTGAGTGCTTCAAGTAGTGTGTGCCCGTCTGTTGTGTGACTCTGGTAACTAGAGATCCCTCAGACC
CTTTTAGTCAGTGTGGAAAATCTCTAGCAGTGGCGCCCGAACAGGGACTTGAAAGCGAAAGGGAAACCAG
AGGAGCTCTCTCGACGCAGGACTCGGCTTGCTGAAGCGCGCACGGCAAGAGGCGAGGGGCGGCGACTGGT
GAGTACGCCAAAAATTTTGACTAGCGGAGGCTAGAAGGAGAGAGATGGGTGCGAGAGCGTCAGTATTAAG
CGGGGGAGAATTAGATCGCGATGGGAAAAAATTCGGTTAAGGCCAGGGGGAAAGAAAAAATATAAATTAA
AACATATAGTATGGGCAAGCAGGGAGCTAGAACGATTCGCAGTTAATCCTGGCCTGTTAGAAACATCAGA
AGGCTGTAGACAAATACTGGGACAGCTACAACCATCCCTTCAGACAGGATCAGAAGAACTTAGATCATTA
TATAATACAGTAGCAACCCTCTATTGTGTGCATCAAAGGATAGAGATAAAAGACACCAAGGAAGCTTTAG
ACAAGATAGAGGAAGAGCAAAACAAAAGTAAGACCACCGCACAGCAAGCGGCCGCTGATCTTCAGACCTG
GAGGAGGAGATATGAGGGACAATTGGAGAAGTGAATTATATAAATATAAAGTAGTAAAAATTGAACCATT
AGGAGTAGCACCCACCAAGGCAAAGAGAAGAGTGGTGCAGAGAGAAAAAAGAGCAGTGGGAATAGGAGCT
TTGTTCCTTGGGTTCTTGGGAGCAGCAGGAAGCACTATGGGCGCAGCGTCAATGACGCTGACGGTACAGG
CCAGACAATTATTGTCTGGTATAGTGCAGCAGCAGAACAATTTGCTGAGGGCTATTGAGGCGCAACAGCA
TCTGTTGCAACTCACAGTCTGGGGCATCAAGCAGCTCCAGGCAAGAATCCTGGCTGTGGAAAGATACCTA
AAGGATCAACAGCTCCTGGGGATTTGGGGTTGCTCTGGAAAACTCATTTGCACCACTGCTGTGCCTTGGA
ATGCTAGTTGGAGTAATAAATCTCTGGAACAGATTTGGAATCACACGACCTGGATGGAGTGGGACAGAGA
AATTAACAATTACACAAGCTTAATACACTCCTTAATTGAAGAATCGCAAAACCAGCAAGAAAAGAATGAA
CAAGAATTATTGGAATTAGATAAATGGGCAAGTTTGTGGAATTGGTTTAACATAACAAATTGGCTGTGGT
ATATAAAATTATTCATAATGATAGTAGGAGGCTTGGTAGGTTTAAGAATAGTTTTTGCTGTACTTTCTAT
AGTGAATAGAGTTAGGCAGGGATATTCACCATTATCGTTTCAGACCCACCTCCCAACCCCGAGGGGACCC
GACAGGCCCGAAGGAATAGAAGAAGAAGGTGGAGAGAGAGACAGAGACAGATCCATTCGATTAGTGAACG
GATCTCGACGGTATCGGTTAACACTAGAAAAAAAGCACCGACTCGGTGCCACTTTTTCAAGTTGATAACG
GACTAGCCTTATTTTAACTTGCTATTTCTAGCTCTAAAACCGGCAACTAGCAGCATCCACGGTGTTTCGT
CCTTTCCACAAGATATATAAAGCCAAGAAATCGAAATACTTTCAAGTTACGGTAAGCATATGATAGTCCA
TTTTAAAACATAATTTTAAAACTGCAAACTACCCAAGAAATTATTACTTTCTACGTCACGTATTTTGTAC
TAATATCTTTGTGTTTACAGTCAAATTAATTCTAATTATCTCTCTAACAGCCTTGTATCGTATATGCAAA
TATGAAGGAATCATGGGAAATAGGCCCTCTTCCTGCCCGACCTTGGTACCGGATCCAACTTTTAAAAGAA
AAGGGGGGATTGGGGGGTACAGTGCAGGGGAAAGAATAGTAGACATAATAGCAACAGACATACAAACTAA
AGAATTACAAAAACAAATTACAAAATTCAAAATTTTATCGATGCCTCCCCGTCACCACCCCCCCCAACCC
GCCCCGACCGGAGCTGAGAGTAATTCATACAAAAGGACTCGCCCCTGCCTTGGGGAATCCCAGGGACCGT
CGTTAAACTCCCACTAACGTAGAACCCAGAGATCGCTGCGTTCCCGCCCCCTCACCCGCCCGCTCTCGTC
ATCACTGAGGTGGAGAAGAGCATGCGTGAGGCTCCGGTGCCCGTCAGTGGGCAGAGCGCACATCGCCCAC
AGTCCCCGAGAAGTTGGGGGGAGGGGTCGGCAATTGAACCGGTGCCTAGAGAAGGTGGCGCGGGGTAAAC
TGGGAAAGTGATGTCGTGTACTGGCTCCGCCTTTTTCCCGAGGGTGGGGGAGAACCGTATATAAGTGCAG
TAGTCGCCGTGAACGTTCTTTTTCGCAACGGGTTTGCCGCCAGAACACAGGTAAGTGCCGTGTGTGGTTC
CCGCGGGCCTGGCCTCTTTACGGGTTATGGCCCTTGCGTGCCTTGAATTACTTCCACGCCCCTGGCTGCA
GTACGTGATTCTTGATCCCGAGCTTCGGGTTGGAAGTGGGTGGGAGAGTTCGAGGCCTTGCGCTTAAGGA
GCCCCTTCGCCTCGTGCTTGAGTTGAGGCCTGGCTTGGGCGCTGGGGCCGCCGCGTGCGAATCTGGTGGC
ACCTTCGCGCCTGTCTCGCTGCTTTCGATAAGTCTCTAGCCATTTAAAATTTTTGATGATATCCTGCGAC
GCTTTTTTTTTGGCAAGATAGTCTTGTAAATGCGGGCCAAGATCTGCACACTGGTATTTCGGTTTTTGGG
GCCGCGGGCGGCGACGGGGCCCGTGCGTCCCAGCGCACATGTTCGGCGAGGCGGGGCCTGCGAGCGCGGC
CACCGAGAATCGGACGGGGGTAGTCTCAAGCTGGCCGGCCTGCTCTGGTGCCTGGCCTCGCGCCGCCGTG
TATCGCCCCGCCCTGGGCGGCAAGGCTGGCCCGGTCGGCACCAGTTGCGTGAGCGGAAAGATGGCCGCTT
CCCGGCCCTGCTGCAGGGAGCTCAAAATGGAGGACGCGGCGCTCGGGAGAGCGGGCGGGTGAGTCACCCA
CACAAAGGAAAAGGGCCTTTCCGTCCTCAGCCGTCGCTTCATGTGACTCCACGGAGTACCGGGCGCCGTC
CAGGCACCTCGATTAGTTCTCGAGCTTTTGGAGTACGTCGTCTTTAGGTTGGGGGGAGGGGTTTTATGCG
ATGGAGTTTCCCCACACTGAGTGGGTGGAGACTGAAGTTAGGCCAGCTTGGCACTTGATGTAATTCTCCT
TGGAATTTGCCCTTTTTGAGTTTGGATCTTGGTTCATTCTCAAGCCTCAGACAGTGGTTCAAAGTTTTTT
TCTTCCATTTCAGGTGTCGTGAAAACTACCCCTCTAGTACCGCCATGACCGAGTACAAGCCTACTGTTCG
GCTCGCGACTCGCGATGATGTCCCCAGAGCAGTGAGAACACTGGCTGCTGCCTTTGCCGATTACCCCGCA
ACCCGCCATACCGTGGATCCCGACCGGCACATCGAGAGGGTGACTGAACTGCAGGAATTGTTTTTGACAA
GGGTGGGACTCGACATTGGAAAGGTGTGGGTGGCCGATGACGGAGCCGCCGTCGCCGTTTGGACCACACC
AGAGAGCGTCGAAGCCGGCGCGGTGTTCGCCGAGATCGGCCCAAGAATGGCCGAGCTCTCTGGATCTAGA
CTGGCCGCGCAACAGCAGATGGAAGGCCTGCTCGCGCCACACCGACCTAAGGAGCCCGCATGGTTCCTGG
CCACCGTAGGCGTTTCCCCCGATCACCAGGGAAAGGGGCTTGGCAGCGCCGTAGTTCTGCCCGGCGTGGA
GGCCGCTGAACGAGCTGGTGTTCCCGCATTTCTTGAGACCAGTGCACCTAGGAACCTTCCTTTCTATGAA
AGGTTGGGTTTCACCGTCACCGCCGATGTGGAAGTGCCTGAGGGACCTCGAACCTGGTGCATGACTCGAA
AGCCTGGCGCCTAACTCGACAATCAACCTCTGGATTACAAAATTTGTGAAAGATTGACTGGTATTCTTAA
CTATGTTGCTCCTTTTACGCTATGTGGATACGCTGCTTTAATGCCTTTGTATCATGCTATTGCTTCCCGT
ATGGCTTTCATTTTCTCCTCCTTGTATAAATCCTGGTTGCTGTCTCTTTATGAGGAGTTGTGGCCCGTTG
TCAGGCAACGTGGCGTGGTGTGCACTGTGTTTGCTGACGCAACCCCCACTGGTTGGGGCATTGCCACCAC
CTGTCAGCTCCTTTCCGGGACTTTCGCTTTCCCCCTCCCTATTGCCACGGCGGAACTCATCGCCGCCTGC
CTTGCCCGCTGCTGGACAGGGGCTCGGCTGTTGGGCACTGACAATTCCGTGGTGTTGTCGGGGAAGCTGA
CGTCCTTTCCATGGCTGCTCGCCTGTGTTGCCACCTGGATTCTGCGCGGGACGTCCTTCTGCTACGTCCC
TTCGGCCCTCAATCCAGCGGACCTTCCTTCCCGCGGCCTGCTGCCGGCTCTGCGGCCTCTTCCGCGTCTT
CGCCTTCGCCCTCAGACGAGTCGGATCTCCCTTTGGGCCGCCTCCCCGCCTGGAATTCGAGCTCGGTACC
TTTAAGACCAATGACTTACAAGGCAGCTGTAGATCTTAGCCACTTTTTAAAAGAAAAGGGGGGACTGGAA
GGGCTAATTCACTCCCAACGAAGACAAGATCTGCTTTTTGCTTGTACTGGGTCTCTCTGGTTAGACCAGA
TCTGAGCCTGGGAGCTCTCTGGCTAACTAGGGAACCCACTGCTTAAGCCTCAATAAAGCTTGCCTTGAGT
GCTTCAAGTAGTGTGTGCCCGTCTGTTGTGTGACTCTGGTAACTAGAGATCCCTCAGACCCTTTTAGTCA
GTGTGGAAAATCTCTAGCAGTAGTAGTTCATGTCATCTTATTATTCAGTATTTATAACTTGCAAAGAAAT
GAATATCAGAGAGTGAGAGGAACTTGTTTATTGCAGCTTATAATGGTTACAAATAAAGCAATAGCATCAC
AAATTTCACAAATAAAGCATTTTTTTCACTGCATTCTAGTTGTGGTTTGTCCAAACTCATCAATGTATCT
TATCATGTCTGGCTCTAGCTATCCCGCCCCTAACTCCGCCCATCCCGCCCCTAACTCCGCCCAGTTCCGC
CCATTCTCCGCCCCATGGCTGACTAATTTTTTTTATTTATGCAGAGGCCGAGGCCGCCTCGGCCTCTGAG
CTATTCCAGAAGTAGTGAGGAGGCTTTTTTGGAGGCCTAGGGACGTACCCAATTCGCCCTATAGTGAGTC
GTATTACGCGCGCTCACTGGCCGTCGTTTTACAACGTCGTGACTGGGAAAACCCTGGCGTTACCCAACTT
AATCGCCTTGCAGCACATCCCCCTTTCGCCAGCTGGCGTAATAGCGAAGAGGCCCGCACCGATCGCCCTT
CCCAACAGTTGCGCAGCCTGAATGGCGAATGGG
[124 nt withheld, positions 5984-6107]
C
[91 nt withheld, positions 6109-6199]
A
[49 nt withheld, positions 6201-6249]
CCTTTGACGTTGGAGTCCACGTTCTTT
[37 nt withheld, positions 6277-6313]
ACCCTATCTCGGTCTATTCTTTTGATTTATAAGGGATTTTGCCGATTTCGGCCTATTGGTTAAAAAATGA
GCTGATTTAACAAAAATTTAACGCGAATTTTAACAAAATATTAACGCTTACAATTTAGGTGGCACTTTTC
GGGGAAATGTGCGCGGAACCCCTATTTGTTTATTTTTCTAAATACATTCAAATATGTATCCGCTCATGAG
ACAATAACCCTGATAAATGCTTCAATAATATTGAAAAAGGAAGAGTATGAGTATTCAACATTTCCGTGTC
GCCCTTATTCCCTTTTTTGCGGCATTTTGCCTTCCTGTTTTTGCTCACCCAGAAACGCTGGTGAAAGTAA
AAGATGCTGAAGATCAGTTGGGTGCACGAGTGGGTTACATCGAACTGGATCTCAACAGCGGTAAGATCCT
TGAGAGTTTTCGCCCCGAAGAACGTTTTCCAATGATGAGCACTTTTAAAGTTCTGCTATGTGGCGCGGTA
TTATCCCGTATTGACGCCGGGCAAGAGCAACTCGGTCGCCGCATACACTATTCTCAGAATGACTTGGTTG
AGTACTCACCAGTCACAGAAAAGCATCTTACGGATGGCATGACAGTAAGAGAATTATGCAGTGCTGCCAT
AACCATGAGTGATAACACTGCGGCCAACTTACTTCTGACAACGATCGGAGGACCGAAGGAGCTAACCGCT
TTTTTGCACAACATGGGGGATCATGTAACTCGCCTTGATCGTTGGGAACCGGAGCTGAATGAAGCCATAC
CAAACGACGAGCGTGACACCACGATGCCTGTAGCAATGGCAACAACGTTGCGCAAACTATTAACTGGCGA
ACTACTTACTCTAGCTTCCCGGCAACAATTAATAGACTGGATGGAGGCGGATAAAGTTGCAGGACCACTT
CTGCGCTCGGCCCTTCCGGCTGGCTGGTTTATTGCTGATAAATCTGGAGCCGGTGAGCGTGGGTCTCGCG
GTATCATTGCAGCACTGGGGCCAGATGGTAAGCCCTCCCGTATCGTAGTTATCTACACGACGGGGAGTCA
GGCAACTATGGATGAACGAAATAGACAGATCGCTGAGATAGGTGCCTCACTGATTAAGCATTGGTAACTG
TCAGACCAAGTTTACTCATATATACTTTAGATTGATTTAAAACTTCATTTTTAATTTAAAAGGATCTAGG
TGAAGATCCTTTTTGATAATCTCATGACCAAAATCCCTTAACGTGAGTTTTCGTTCCACTGAGCGTCAGA
CCCCGTAGAAAAGATCAAAGGATCTTCTTGAGATCCTTTTTTTCTGCGCGTAATCTGCTGCTTGCAAACA
AAAAAACCACCGCTACCAGCGGTGGTTTGTTTGCCGGATCAAGAGCTACCAACTCTTTTTCCGAAGGTAA
CTGGCTTCAGCAGAGCGCAGATACCAAATACTGTTCTTCTAGTGTAGCCGTAGTTAGGCCACCACTTCAA
GAACTCTGTAGCACCGCCTACATACCTCGCTCTGCTAATCCTGTTACCAGTGGCTGCTGCCAGTGGCGAT
AAGTCGTGTCTTACCGGGTTGGACTCAAGACGATAGTTACCGGATAAGGCGCAGCGGTCGGGCTGAACGG
GGGGTTCGTGCACACAGCCCAGCTTGGAGCGAACGACCTACACCGAACTGAGATACCTACAGCGTGAGCT
ATGAGAAAGCGCCACGCTTCCCGAAGGGAGAAAGGCGGACAGGTATCCGGTAAGCGGCAGGGTCGGAACA
GGAGAGCGCACGAGGGAGCTTCCAGGGGGAAACGCCTGGTATCTTTATAGTCCTGTCGGGTTTCGCCACC
TCTGACTTGAGCGTCGATTTTTGTGATGCTCGTCAGGGGGGCGGAGCCTATGGAAAAACGCCAGCAACGC
GGCCTTTTTACGGTTCCTGGCCTTTTGCTGGCCTTTTGCTCACATGTTCTTTCCTGCGTTATCCCCTGAT
TCTGTGGATAACCGTATTACCGCCTTTGAGTGAGCTGATACCGCTCGCCGCAGCCGAACGACCGAGCGCA
GCGAGTCAGTGAGCGAGGAAGCGGAAGAGCGCCCAATACGCAAACCGCCTCTCCCCGCGCGTTGGCCGAT
TCATTAATGCAGCTGGCACGACAGGTTTCCCGACTGGAAAGCGGGCAGTGAGCGCAACGCAAT
Features (pLannotate 1.2.2; 30 found; start..end, strand, type, name):
      1..22      +  protein_bind   CAP binding site: CAP binding activates transcription in the presence of cAMP. E. coli catabolite activator protein
     37..67      +  promoter       lac promoter: promoter for the E. coli lac operon
     75..91      +  protein_bind   lac operator: The lac repressor binds to the lac operator to inhibit transcription in E. coli. This inhibition can be relieved by adding lactose or isopropyl-β-D-thiogalactopyranoside (IPTG). lac repressor encoded by lacI
    136..154     +  promoter       T3 promoter: promoter for bacteriophage T3 RNA polymerase
    182..408     +  promoter       RSV promoter: Rous sarcoma virus enhancer/promoter
    409..589     +  LTR            5' LTR (truncated): truncated 5' long terminal repeat (LTR) from HIV-1
    636..761     +  misc_feature   HIV-1 Ψ: packaging signal of human immunodeficiency virus type 1
    745..1108    +  CDS            HIV-1 gag (fragment): gag protein from human immunodeficiency virus 1; gag
   1254..1487    +  misc_feature   RRE: The Rev response element (RRE) of HIV-1 allows for Rev-dependent mRNA export from the nucleus to the cytoplasm.
   1864..1964    +  CDS            Rev (fragment): human immunodeficiency virus 1 (HIV-1) Rev protein; rev; enhances nuclear export of unspliced and incompletely spliced viral mRNAs
   1995..2070    -  misc_RNA       gRNA scaffold: guide RNA scaffold for the Streptococcus pyogenes CRISPR/Cas9 system
   2099..2339    -  promoter       U6 promoter: RNA polymerase III promoter for human U6 snRNA
   2370..2486    +  misc_feature   cPPT/CTS: central polypurine tract and central termination sequence of HIV-1
   2709..2920    +  promoter       EF-1α core promoter: core promoter for human elongation factor EF-1α
   2921..3034    +  intron         EF-1α intron A (fragment): intron upstream of the start codon of human EF-1α
   3660..3863    +  intron         EF-1α intron A: truncated intron upstream of the start codon of human EF-1α
   3866..3883    +  exon           EF-1α exon (fragment): truncated exon 2 from human EF-1α, beginning with a GT-to-CC mutation that reduces splicing efficiency
   3895..4491    +  CDS            pac: PUAC_STRAD - Protein predicted: Swiss-Prot protein existence level 4. Detoxification of puromycin. From Streptomyces alboniger.
   4501..5089    +  misc_feature   WPRE: woodchuck hepatitis virus posttranscriptional regulatory element
   5106..5174    +  CDS            nef (fragment): NEF_HV1Z2 - Experimental evidence at protein level: Swiss-Prot protein existence level 1. Extracellular Nef protein targets CD4(+) T-lymphocytes for apoptosis by interacting with CXCR4 surface receptors. From Human immunodeficiency virus type 1 group M subtype D (isolate Z2/CDC-Z34) (HIV-1).
   5176..5409    +  LTR            3' LTR (ΔU3): self-inactivating 3' long terminal repeat (LTR) from HIV-1
   5481..5602    +  polyA_signal   SV40 poly(A) signal: SV40 polyadenylation signal
   5642..5777    +  rep_origin     SV40 ori: SV40 origin of replication
   5798..5816    -  promoter       T7 promoter: promoter for bacteriophage T7 RNA polymerase
   5824..5979    +  CDS            lacZα (fragment): LacZα fragment of β-galactosidase; lacZ fragment
   5984..6412    +  rep_origin     f1 ori (sequence partly withheld): f1 bacteriophage origin of replication; arrow indicates direction of (+) strand synthesis
   6465..6569    +  promoter       AmpR promoter: bla
   6570..7430    +  CDS            AmpR: β-lactamase; bla; confers resistance to ampicillin, carbenicillin, and related antibiotics
   7601..8189    +  rep_origin     ori: high-copy-number ColE1/pMB1/pBR322/pUC origin of replication
   8372..8464    +  CDS            lacI (fragment): lac repressor; lacI; The lac repressor binds to the lac operator to inhibit transcription in E. coli. This inhibition can be relieved by adding lactose or isopropyl-β-D-thiogalactopyranoside (IPTG).
