[The description below was written by a language model from this plasmid's Addgene catalogue record and pLannotate feature annotations shown in this document.]
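Description:
pTJK642 is a lentiviral CRISPR guide-expression plasmid carrying a single guide RNA (sgRNA13) directed against human SIX1, deposited for CRISPR interference of that gene. It was built by inserting the guide into the BsmBI cloning sites of an existing lentiviral sgRNA backbone. In bacteria it is propagated through a high-copy ColE1/pUC-type origin with ampicillin selection (AmpR); an f1 origin and remnants of lac and phage-promoter cloning sequences are also present in the backbone.

The viral portion has a third-generation, self-inactivating layout. An RSV promoter drives a truncated HIV-1 5′ LTR, followed by the Ψ packaging signal with a gag fragment, the RRE for Rev-dependent RNA export, the cPPT/CTS, a WPRE to enhance transcript expression, and a ΔU3 3′ LTR. An SV40 poly(A) signal and SV40 origin lie downstream. Within this frame, a human U6 RNA polymerase III promoter drives the guide fused to the Streptococcus pyogenes Cas9 gRNA scaffold. This cassette is oriented antisense to the viral genome. A separate EF-1α promoter with intron sequences drives a mammalian selection marker.

The catalogue entry lists zeocin as the selectable marker, but the annotated sequence identifies the EF-1α-driven coding region as pac, the puromycin resistance gene. No zeocin resistance gene is annotated, so this discrepancy should be checked before use. No Cas9 or dCas9 repressor is encoded, so the CRISPRi effector has to be supplied separately, for example from a cell line already expressing it. Typical use would be packaging into lentivirus to transduce human cells and repress SIX1 transcription.
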