Addgene plasmid #138013: pTJK642
Purpose: SIX1 CRISPRi
Depositing lab: Tami Kingsbury. Depositing organization: University of Maryland, Baltimore.
Backbone
  Vector backbone: Addgene 62207
  Vector type: Lentiviral, CRISPR
  Selectable markers: Zeocin
Growth in bacteria
  Bacterial resistance: Ampicillin, 100 μg/mL
  Growth temperature: 37°C
  Growth strain: NEB Stable ; Stellar Cells
  Copy number: Unknown
Gene/Insert
  Gene/Insert name: SIX1 sgRNA13
  gRNA/shRNA sequence: TGGATGCTGCTAGTTGCCG
  Species: H. sapiens (human)
  Mutation: None
  Entrez Gene: SIX1 (a.k.a. BOS3, DFNA23, TIP39)
  Promoter: U6
  Cloning method: Restriction Enzyme; 5′ cloning site BsmB1 (unknown if destroyed); 3′ cloning site BsmB1 (unknown if destroyed)
  Sequencing primers: 5′ GAGGGCCTATTTCCCATGATT
Terms and licenses: Academic/Nonprofit Terms; Industry Terms: Not Available to Industry
How to cite: pTJK642 was a gift from Tami Kingsbury (Addgene plasmid # 138013 ; http://n2t.net/addgene:138013 ; RRID:Addgene_138013)
